>Addgene plasmid #204311 | pJAT22 | addgene full sequence | sequence record 465682 | Addgene NGS Result
TGTTTGTGGATGTACAGAGTGATATTATCGATACACCGGGCCGTCGCATGGTTATTCCACTTGCGTCTGC
GCGCTTGCTCTCAGATAAAGTCTCCCGTGAACTTTACCCGGTGGTGCATATCGGGGATGAAAGCTGGCGC
ATGATGACCACCGATATGGCCAGTGTGCCGGTTTCCGTTATCGGGGAAGAAGTGGCTGATCTCAGCCACC
GCGAAAATGACATCAAAAACGCCATTAACCTGATGTTCTGGGGAATATAATGTCAGGCTCCCTTATACAC
AGCCAGTCTGCACGTCGCATAGTGACTGGATATGTTGTGTTTTACAGTATTATGTAGTCTGTTTTTTATG
CAAAATCTAATTTAATATATTGATATTTATATCATTTTACGTTTCTCGTTCAACTTTTCTATACAAAGTT
GTCCAGCTGGAGCGAGACCGGAGCAATGGTTAATTCGAGCTCGCCCGGGGATCTAATTCAATTAGAGACT
AATTCAATTAGAGCTAATTCAATTAGGATCCAAGCTTATCGATTTCGAACCCTCGACCGCCGGAGTATAA
ATAGAGGCGCTTCGTCTACGGAGCGACAATTCAATTCAAACAAGCAAAGTGAACACGTCGCTAAGCGAAA
GCTAAGCAAATAAACAAGCGCAGCTGAACAAGCTAAACAATCGGATGAGCAAGGGCGAGGAGCTGTTCAC
CGGCGTGGTGCCCATCCTGGTGGAGCTGGATGGCGATGTGAACGGCCACAAGTTCAGCGTGCGCGGCGAG
GGCGAGGGCGATGCCACCATCGGCAAGCTGACCCTGAAGTTCATCTGCACCACCGGCAAGCTGCCCGTGC
CCTGGCCCACCCTGGTGACCACCCTGACCTACGGCGTGCAGTGCTTCAGCCGCTACTCCGATCACATGAA
GCGCCACGATTTCTTCAAGAGCGCCATGCCCGAGGGCTACGTGCAGGAGCGCACCATCAGCTTCAAGGAT
GATGGCAAGTACAAGACCCGCGCCGTGGTGAAGTTCGAGGGCGATACCCTGGTGAACCGCATCGAGCTGA
AGGGCACCGATTTCAAGGAGGATGGCAACATCCTGGGCCACAAGCTGGAGTACAACTTCAACAGCCACAA
CGTGTACATCACCGCCGATAAGCAGAAGAACGGCATCAAGGCCAACTTCACCGTGCGCCACAACGTGGAG
GATGGCAGCGTGCAGCTGGCCGATCACTACCAGCAGAACACCCCCATCGGCGATGGCCCCGTGCTGCTGC
CCGATAACCACTACCTGAGCACCCAGACCGTGCTGAGCAAGGATCCCAACGAGAAGTAAAGATCATAATC
AGCCATACCACATTTGTAGAGGTTTTACTTGCTTTAAAAAACCTCCCACACCTCCCCCTGAACCTGAAAC
ATAAAATGAATGCAATTGTTGTTGTTAACTTGTTTATTGCAGCTTATAATGGTTACAAATAAAGCAATAG
CATCACAAATTTCACAAATAAAGCATTTTTTTCACTGCATTCTAGTTGTGGTTTGTCCAAACTCATCAAT
GTATCTTAAAGCTTATCGATACGCCCATGGTCTCACCATCAACTTTGTATACAAAAGTTGAACGAGAAAC
GTAAAATGATATAAATATCAATATATTAAATTAGATTTTGCATAAAAAACAGACTACATAATACTGTAAA
ACACAACATATCCAGTCACTATGGGCCGCATTAGGCACCCCAGGCTTTACACTTTATGCTTCCGGCTCGT
ATAATGTGTGGATTTTGAGTTAGGATCCGTCGAGATTTTCAGGAGCTAAGGAAGCTAAAATGGAGAAAAA
AATCACTGGATATACCACCGTTGATATATCCCAATGGCATCGTAAAGAACATTTTGAGGCATTTCAGTCA
GTTGCTCAATGTACCTATAACCAGACCGTTCAGCTGGATATTACGGCCTTTTTAAAGACCGTAAAGAAAA
ATAAGCACAAGTTTTATCCGGCCTTTATTCACATTCTTGCCCGCCTGATGAATGCTCATCCGGAATTCCG
TATGGCAATGAAAGACGGTGAGCTGGTGATATGGGATAGTGTTCACCCTTGTTACACCGTTTTCCATGAG
CAAACTGAAACGTTTTCATCGCTCTGGAGTGAATACCACGACGATTTCCGGCAGTTTCTACACATATATT
CGCAAGATGTGGCGTGTTACGGTGAAAACCTGGCCTATTTCCCTAAAGGGTTTATTGAGAATATGTTTTT
CGTGTCAGCCAATCCCTGGGTGAGTTTCACCAGTTTTGATTTAAACGTGGCCAATATGGACAACTTCTTC
GCCCCCGTTTTCACCATGGGCAAATATTATACGCAAGGCGACAAGGTGCTGATGCCGCTGGCGATTCAGG
TTCATCATGCCGTTTGTGATGGCTTCCATGTCGGCAGAATGCTTAATGAATTACAACAGTACTGCGATGA
GTGGCAGGGCGGGGCGTAAACGCGTGGCACATATACCTGCCGTTCACTATTATTTAGTGAAATGAGATAT
TATGATATTTTCTGAATTGTGATTAAAAAGGCAACTTTATGCCCATGCAACAGAAACTATAAAAAATACA
GAGAATGAAAAGAAACAGATAGATTTTTTAGTTCTTTAGGCCCGTAGTCTGCAAATCCTTTTATGATTTT
CTATCAAACAAAAGAGGAAAATAGACCAGTTGCAATCCAAACGAGAGTCTAATAGAATGAGGTCGAAAAG
TAAATCGCGCGGGTTTGTTACTGATAAAGCAGGCAAGACCTAAAATGTGTAAAGGGCAAAGTGTATACTT
TGGCGTCACCCCTTACATATTTTAGGTCTTTTTTTATTGTGCGTAACTAACTTGCCATCTTCAAACAGGA
GGGCTGGAAGAAGCAGACCGCTAACACAGTACATAAAAAAGGAGACATGAACGATGAACATCAAAAAGTT
TGCAAAACAAGCAACAGTATTAACCTTTACTACCGCACTGCTGGCAGGAGGCGCAACTCAAGCGTTTGCG
AAAGAAACGAACCAAAAGCCATATAAGGAAACATACGGCATTTCCCATATTACACGCCATGATATGCTGC
AAATCCCTGAACAGCAAAAAAATGAAAAATATCAAGTTCCTGAATTCGATTCGTCCACAATTAAAAATAT
CTCTTCTGCAAAAGGCCTGGACGTTTGGGACAGCTGGCCATTACAAAACGCTGACGGCACTGTCGCAAAC
TATCACGGCTACCACATCGTCTTTGCATTAGCCGGAGATCCTAAAAATGCGGATGACACATCGATTTACA
TGTTCTATCAAAAAGTCGGCGAAACTTCTATTGACAGCTGGAAAAACGCTGGCCGCGTCTTTAAAGACAG
CGACAAATTCGATGCAAATGATTCTATCCTAAAAGACCAAACACAAGAATGGTCAGGTTCAGCCACATTT
ACATCTGACGGAAAAATCCGTTTATTCTACACTGATTTCTCCGGTAAACATTACGGCAAACAAACACTGA
CAACTGCACAAGTTAACGTATCAGCATCAGACAGCTCTTTGAACATCAACGGTGTAGAGGATTATAAATC
AATCTTTGACGGTGACGGAAAAACGTATCAAAATGTACAGCAGTTCATCGATGAAGGCAACTACAGCTCA
GGCGACAACCATACGCTGAGAGATCCTCACTACGTAGAAGATAAAGGCCACAAATACTTAGTATTTGAAG
CAAACACTGGAACTGAAGATGGCTACCAAGGCGAAGAATCTTTATTTAACAAAGCATACTATGGCAAAAG
CACATCATTCTTCCGTCAAGAAAGTCAAAAACTTCTGCAAAGCGATAAAAAACGCACGGCTGAGTTAGCA
AACGGCGCTCTCGGTATGATTGAGCTAAACGATGATTACACACTGAAAAAAGTGATGAAACCGCTGATTG
CATCTAACACAGTAACAGATGAAATTGAACGCGCGAACGTCTTTAAAATGAACGGCAAATGGTACCTGTT
CACTGACTCCCGCGGATCAAAAATGACGATTGACGGCATTACGTCTAACGATATTTACATGCTTGGTTAT
GTTTCTAATTCTTTAACTGGCCCATACAAGCCGCTGAACAAAACTGGCCTTGTGTTAAAAATGGATCTTG
ATCCTAACGATGTAACCTTTACTTACTCACACTTCGCTGTACCTCAAGCGAAAGGAAACAATGTCGTGAT
TACAAGCTATATGACAAACAGAGGATTCTACGCAGACAAACAATCAACGTTTGCGCCAAGCTTCCTGCTG
AACATCAAAGGCAAGAAAACATCTGTTGTCAAAGACAGCATCCTTGAACAAGGACAATTAACAGTTAACA
AATAAATGTCAGGCTCCCTTATACACAGCCAGTCTGCACGTCGCATAGTGACTGGATATGTTGTGTTTTA
CAGTATTATGTAGTCTGTTTTTTATGCAAAATCTAATTTAATATATTGATATTTATATCATTTTACGTTT
CTCGTTCAACTTTTTAATACAAAGTTGCCTCCGGAACATAATGGTGCATCTAGATGCCCATTCCTGTAGA
CTTCTTAATTAAGACGTCAGAATTCTCGAGGCGGCCGCATGTGAGTCTCCCTATAGTGAGTCGTATTAAT
TTCGCGGGCGCGTCAGCGGGAGAGCCGTTGTAAGGCGGCAGACTTTGCTCATGTTACCGATGCTATTCGG
AAGAACGGCAACTAAGCTGCCGGGTTTGAAACACGGATGATCTCGCGGAGGGTAGCATGTTGATTGTAAC
GATGACAGAGCGTTGCTGCCTGTGATCAATTCGGGCACGAACCCAGTGGACATAAGCCTGTTCGGTTCGT
AAGCTGTAATGCAAGTAGCGTATGCGCTCACGCAACTGGTCCAGAACCTTGACCGAACGCAGCGGTGGTA
ACGGCGCAGTGGCGGTTTTCATGGCTTGTTATGACTGTTTTTTTGGGGTACAGTCTATGCCTCGGGCATC
CAAGCAGCAAGCGCGTTACGCCGTGGGTCGATGTTTGATGTTATGGAGCAGCAACGATGTTACGCAGCAG
GGCAGTCGCCCTAAAACAAAGTTAAACATCATGGGGGAAGCGGTGATCGCCGAAGTATCGACTCAACTAT
CAGAGGTAGTTGGCGTCATCGAGCGCCATCTCGAACCGACGTTGCTGGCCGTACATTTGTACGGCTCCGC
AGTGGATGGCGGCCTGAAGCCACACAGTGATATTGATTTGCTGGTTACGGTGACCGTAAGGCTTGATGAA
ACAACGCGGCGAGCTTTGATCAACGACCTTTTGGAAACTTCGGCTTCCCCTGGAGAGAGCGAGATTCTCC
GCGCTGTAGAAGTCACCATTGTTGTGCACGACGACATCATTCCGTGGCGTTATCCAGCTAAGCGCGAACT
GCAATTTGGAGAATGGCAGCGCAATGACATTCTTGCAGGTATCTTCGAGCCAGCCACGATCGACATTGAT
CTGGCTATCTTGCTGACAAAAGCAAGAGAACATAGCGTTGCCTTGGTAGGTCCAGCGGCGGAGGAACTCT
TTGATCCGGTTCCTGAACAGGATCTATTTGAGGCGCTAAATGAAACCTTAACGCTATGGAACTCGCCGCC
CGACTGGGCTGGCGATGAGCGAAATGTAGTGCTTACGTTGTCCCGCATTTGGTACAGCGCAGTAACCGGC
AAAATCGCGCCGAAGGATGTCGCTGCCGACTGGGCAATGGAGCGCCTGCCGGCCCAGTATCAGCCCGTCA
TACTTGAAGCTAGACAGGCTTATCTTGGACAAGAAGAAGATCGCTTGGCCTCGCGCGCAGATCAGTTGGA
AGAATTTGTCCACTACGTGAAAGGCGAGATCACCAAGGTAGTCGGCAAATAATGTCTAGCTAGAAATTCG
TTCAAGCCGACGCCGCTTCGCGGCGCGGCTTAACTCAAGCGTTAGATGCACTAAGCACATAATTGCTCAC
AGCCAAACTATCAGGTCAAGTCTGCTTTTATTATTTTTAAGCGTGCATAATAAGCCCTACACAAATTGGG
AGATATATCATGCATGACCAAAATCCCTTAACGTGAGTTTTCGTTCCACTGAGCGTCAGACCCCGTAGAA
AAGATCAAAGGATCTTCTTGAGATCCTTTTTTTCTGCGCGTAATCTGCTGCTTGCAAACAAAAAAACCAC
CGCTACCAGCGGTGGTTTGTTTGCCGGATCAAGAGCTACCAACTCTTTTTCCGAAGGTAACTGGCTTCAG
CAGAGCGCAGATACCAAATACTGTCCTTCTAGTGTAGCCGTAGTTAGGCCACCACTTCAAGAACTCTGTA
GCACCGCCTACATACCTCGCTCTGCTAATCCTGTTACCAGTGGCTGCTGCCAGTGGCGATAAGTCGTGTC
TTACCGGGTTGGACTCAAGACGATAGTTACCGGATAAGGCGCAGCGGTCGGGCTGAACGGGGGGTTCGTG
CACACAGCCCAGCTTGGAGCGAACGACCTACACCGAACTGAGATACCTACAGCGTGAGCTATGAGAAAGC
GCCACGCTTCCCGAAGGGAGAAAGGCGGACAGGTATCCGGTAAGCGGCAGGGTCGGAACAGGAGAGCGCA
CGAGGGAGCTTCCAGGGGGAAACGCCTGGTATCTTTATAGTCCTGTCGGGTTTCGCCACCTCTGACTTGA
GCGTCGATTTTTGTGATGCTCGTCAGGGGGGCGGAGCCTATGGAAAAACGCCAGCAACGCGGCCTTTTTA
CGGTTCCTGGCCTTTTGCTGGCCTTTTGCTCACATGTTCTTTCCTGCGTTATCCCCTGATTCTGTGGATA
ACCGTATTACCGCCTTTGAGTGAGCTGATACCGCTCGCCGCAGCCGAACGACCGAGCGCAGCGAGTCAGT
GAGCGAGGAAATCGTCACCTGCAGGAAGGTTTAAACGCATTTAGGTGACACTATAGAAGTGTGTATCGCT
CGAGGGATCCGAATTCGAAGTCTTGGTACGGAGGGGATCCGATCGACAAGCCGAACATATGGGTTTTTTG
CTCACCTGTGATTGCTCCTACTCAAATACAAAAACATCAAATTTTCTGTCAATAAAGCATATTTATTTAT
ATTTATTTTACAGGAAAGAATTCCTTTTAAAGTGTATTTTAACCTATAATGAAAAACGATTAAAAAAAAT
ACATAAAATAATTCGAAAATTTTTGAATAGCCCAGGTTGATAAAAATTCATTTCATACGTTTTATAACTT
ATGCCCCTAAGTATTTTTTGACCATAGTGTTTCAATTCTACATTAATTTTACAGAGTAGAATGAAACGCC
ACCTACTCAGCCAAGAGGCGAAAAGGTTAGCTCGCCAAGCAGAGAGGGCGCCAGTGCTCACTACTTTTTA
TAATTCTCAACTTCTTTTTCCAGACTCAGTTCGTATATATAGACCTATTTTCAATTTAACGTCGGGGCCT
CAACTTTGTATAATAAAGTTGAACGAGAAACGTAAAATGATATAAATATCAATATATTAAATTAGATTTT
GCATAAAAAACAGACTACATAATACTGTAAAACACAACATATCCAGTCACTATGGGCCGCATTAGGCACC
CCAGGCTTTACACTTTATGCTTCCGGCTCGTATAATGTGTGGATTTTGAGTTAGGATCCGTCGAGATTTT
CAGGAGCTACGCGGAACCCCTATTTGTTTATTTTTCTAAATACATTCAAATATGTATCCGCTCATGAGAC
AATAACCCTGATAAATGCTTCAATAATATTGAAAAAGGAAGAGTATGAGTATTCAACATTTCCGTGTCGC
CCTTATTCCCTTTTTTGCGGCATTTTGCCTTCCTGTTTTTGCTCACCCAGAAACGCTGGTGAAAGTAAAA
GATGCTGAAGATCAGTTGGGTGCACGAGTGGGTTACATCGAACTGGATCTCAACAGCGGTAAGATCCTTG
AGAGTTTTCGCCCCGAAGAACGTTTTCCAATGATGAGCACTTTTAAAGTTCTGCTATGTGGCGCGGTATT
ATCCCGTATTGACGCCGGGCAAGAGCAACTCGGTCGCCGCATACACTATTCTCAGAATGACTTGGTTGAG
TACTCACCAGTCACAGAAAAGCATCTTACGGATGGCATGACAGTAAGAGAATTATGCAGTGCTGCCATAA
CCATGAGTGATAACACTGCGGCCAACTTACTTCTGACAACGATCGGAGGACCGAAGGAGCTAACCGCTTT
TTTGCACAACATGGGGGATCATGTAACTCGCCTTGATCGTTGGGAACCGGAGCTGAATGAAGCCATACCA
AACGACGAGCGTGACACCACGATGCCTGTAGCAATGGCAACAACGTTGCGCAAACTATTAACTGGCGAAC
TACTTACTCTAGCTTCCCGGCAACAATTAATAGACTGGATGGAGGCGGATAAAGTTGCAGGACCACTTCT
GCGCTCGGCCCTTCCGGCTGGCTGGTTTATTGCTGATAAATCTGGAGCCGGTGAGCGTGGGTCCCGCGGT
ATCATTGCAGCACTGGGGCCAGATGGTAAGCCCTCCCGTATCGTAGTTATCTACACGACGGGGAGTCAGG
CAACTATGGATGAACGAAATAGACAGATCGCTGAGATAGGTGCCTCACTGATTAAGCATTGGTAATGGAT
CCGGCTTACTAAAAGCCAGATAACAGTATGCGTATTTGCGCGCTGATTTTTGCGGTATAAGAATATATAC
TGATATGTATACCCGAAGTATGTCAAAAAGAGGTATGCTATGAAGCAGCGTATTACAGTGACAGTTGACA
GCGACAGCTATCAGTTGCTCAAGGCATATATGATGTCAATATCTCCGGTCTGGTAAGCACAACCATGCAG
AATGAAGCCCGTCGTCTGCGTGCCGAACGCTGGAAAGCGGAAAATCAGGAAGGGATGGCTGAGGTCGCCC
GGTTTATTGAAATGAACGGCTCTTTTGCTGACGAGAACAGGGGCTGGTGAAATGCAGTTTAAGGTTTACA
CCTATAAAAGAGAGAGCCGTTATCGTC
Features (pLannotate 1.2.2; 28 found; start..end, strand, type, name):
    298..407     -  protein_bind   attR2 (fragment): mutant version of attR; recombination site for the Gateway® LR reaction LR Clonase™
    401..421     -  protein_bind   attB4: mutant version of attB; core recombination site for the Gateway® BP reaction BP Clonase™
    550..672     +  promoter       hsp70 promoter (fragment): Drosophila melanogaster hsp70Bb promoter
    675..1316    +  CDS            Superfolder GFP (fragment): Superfolder GFP is a basic (constitutively fluorescent) green fluorescent protein published in 2005, derived from Aequorea victoria. It is reported to be a very rapidly-maturing weak dimer.
   1321..1404    +  CDS            large T antigen (fragment): large T antigen from SV40 (simian virus 40)
   1427..1548    +  polyA_signal   SV40 poly(A) signal: SV40 polyadenylation signal
   1580..1703    +  protein_bind   attR5: mutant version of attR; recombination site for the Gateway® LR reaction LR Clonase™
   1726..1756    +  promoter       lac UV5 promoter: E. coli lac promoter with an "up" mutation
   1780..1809    +  promoter       cat promoter (fragment): promoter of the E. coli cat gene encoding chloramphenicol acetyltransferase
   1810..2466    +  CDS            cat: CAT_ECOLX - Experimental evidence at protein level: Swiss-Prot protein existence level 1. This enzyme is an effector of chloramphenicol resistance in bacteria. From Escherichia coli. This protein is used as a marker in many commonly used cloning vectors, such as pACYC184.
   2478..2923    +  promoter       sacB promoter: sacR; sacB promoter and control region
   2924..4345    +  CDS            SacB: secreted levansucrase that renders bacterial growth sensitive to sucrose; Bacillus subtilis sacB; negative selection marker
   4384..4507    -  protein_bind   attR6: mutant version of attR; recombination site for the Gateway® LR reaction LR Clonase™
   4600..4618    -  promoter       T7 promoter: promoter for bacteriophage T7 RNA polymerase
   4809..4832    +  promoter       Pc promoter (fragment): intI1 (promoter lies within the coding sequence); class 1 integron promoter
   5008..5064    +  CDS            GmR (fragment): gentamycin acetyltransferase; aacC1; confers resistance to gentamycin
   5075..5862    +  CDS            SmR (fragment): aminoglycoside adenylyltransferase (Murphy, 1985); aadA; confers resistance to spectinomycin and streptomycin
   6108..6696    +  rep_origin     ori: high-copy-number ColE1/pMB1/pBR322/pUC origin of replication
   6899..6917    +  promoter       SP6 promoter: promoter for bacteriophage SP6 RNA polymerase
   6994..7414    +  promoter       dU6-3 promoter: RNA polymerase III promoter for Drosophila U6-3 snRNA (Port et al., 2014)
   7421..7544    +  protein_bind   attR3: mutant version of attR; recombination site for the Gateway® LR reaction LR Clonase™
   7567..7597    +  promoter       lac UV5 promoter: E. coli lac promoter with an "up" mutation
   7621..7638    +  promoter       cat promoter (fragment): promoter of the E. coli cat gene encoding chloramphenicol acetyltransferase
   7640..7744    +  promoter       AmpR promoter: bla
   7745..8605    +  CDS            AmpR: β-lactamase; bla; confers resistance to ampicillin, carbenicillin, and related antibiotics
   8606..8688    +  intron         PDK intron (fragment): pdk; modified pyruvate orthophosphate dikinase intron from Flaveria trinervia 3.0
   8779..8937    +  CDS            ccdA (fragment): CCDA_ECO57 - Also known as H, letA. Experimental evidence at protein level: Swiss-Prot protein existence level 1. Antitoxin component of a type II toxin-antitoxin (TA) system which inhibits the post-segregational killing (PSK) of plasmid-free cells, also referred to as a plasmid addiction system. Binds to and blocks the activity of CcdB; will also remove bound CcdB protein from the CcdB-GyrA complex by forming a CcdA-CcdB complex, a process termed rejuvenation. Functions as a transcriptional corepressor for the ccdAB operon, repression also requires CcdB (By similarity). From Escherichia coli
   8942..257     +  CDS            ccdB (across the origin): CCDB_ECOLI - Also known as G, letB, letD. Experimental evidence at protein level: Swiss-Prot protein existence level 1. Toxic component of a type II toxin-antitoxin (TA) system, functioning in plasmid maintainence. Responsible for the post- segregational killing (PSK) of plasmid-free cells, also referred to as a plasmid addiction system. Half-life of over 2 hours. Cell killing by CcdB is accompanied by filamentation, defects in chromosome and plasmid segregation, defects in cell division, formation of anucleate cells, decreased DNA synthesis and plasmid loss. Interferes with the activity of DN
