[The description below was written by a language model from this plasmid's Addgene catalogue record and pLannotate feature annotations shown in this document.]
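Description:
pJAT22 is a member of the Janelia Atalanta plasmid series, a set of Gateway-compatible cloning vectors for building CRISPR/Cas9 homology-directed repair donors for Drosophila. It is a high-copy plasmid of about 9 kb with a ColE1/pUC-type origin and a backbone aadA (spectinomycin/streptomycin) resistance gene. Because it carries the ccdB toxin gene, it is propagated in a ccdB-tolerant E. coli strain. T7 and SP6 promoters are also annotated in the backbone.

The payload is arranged as dU6-3 promoter, attR3–AmpR–ccdB–attR4, a 3XP3-GFPn marker, and attR5–chloramphenicol resistance (cat)–SacB–attR6. The two attR-flanked cassettes are Gateway destination sites. Each pairs a positive marker with a counter-selectable gene (ccdB toxicity or SacB-mediated sucrose sensitivity), so LR recombination that replaces both cassettes with user fragments, presumably the homology arms, can be selected against the parental plasmid. The Drosophila U6-3 RNA polymerase III promoter lies immediately upstream of the first cassette, a position consistent with driving guide RNA expression, although the record does not say what is transcribed from it.

The central marker is an N-terminal fragment of GFP, annotated as a superfolder GFP fragment, with an hsp70 basal promoter fragment and an SV40 polyadenylation signal. The catalogue lists the eye-specific 3XP3 promoter, which the automated annotation does not call separately. The automated table also labels the fourth site as attR2/attB4 fragments rather than attR4.

The stated purpose is generating targeted inversions. The split GFP half would presumably be paired with a complementary C-terminal construct so that eye fluorescence reports the desired rearrangement, but the record does not detail this scheme.
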