Addgene plasmid #204311: pJAT22
Purpose: For generating targeting inversions. N-terminal split GFP, expressed in eyes.
Depositing lab: David Stern. Depositing organization: HHMI, Janelia Research Campus. Publication: The Janelia Atalanta plasmids provide a simple and efficient CRISPR/Cas9-mediated homology directed repair platform for Drosophila. Stern D, Kim E, Behrman E. bioRxiv 2023.06.17.545412 10.1101/2023.06.17.545412.
Backbone
  Vector backbone: Janelia Atalanta cloning plasmid
  Vector type: CRISPR
  Selectable markers: ccdB, SacB
Growth in bacteria
  Bacterial resistance: Spectinomycin, 50 μg/mL
  Growth temperature: 37°C
  Growth strain: ccdB Survival
  Growth instructions: Spectinomycin is in the backbone. Chlor and Amp are in the Gateway cloning arms. The plasmids can be maintained on any single of these antibiotics. Depositor typically grows them in Amp or Spec.
  Copy number: High Copy
Gene/Insert
  Gene/Insert name: 3XP3-GFPn (alt name: pJAT22{dU6-3-attR3-Amp-ccdB-attR4-3XP3-GFPn-attR5-Chlor-SacB-attR6})
  Species: Synthetic
  Promoter: 3XP3
  Cloning method: Unknown
Terms and licenses: Academic/Nonprofit Terms; Industry Terms: Not Available to Industry
Depositor comments: Please visit https://www.biorxiv.org/content/10.1101/2023.06.17.545412v1 for bioRxiv preprint.
How to cite: pJAT22 was a gift from David Stern (Addgene plasmid # 204311 ; http://n2t.net/addgene:204311 ; RRID:Addgene_204311)
